Addgene plasmid #193148: PB-SRT-Puro_BC6
Purpose: Barcoded piggyBac self-reporting transposon with puromycin marker for mammalian calling cards
Depositing lab: Rob Mitra. Depositing organization: Washington University in Saint Louis. Publication: Measuring transcription factor binding and gene expression using barcoded self-reporting transposon calling cards and transcriptomes. Lalli M, Yen A, Thopte U, Dong F, Moudgil A, Chen X, Milbrandt J, Dougherty JD, Mitra RD. NAR Genom Bioinform. 2022 Aug 31;4(3):lqac061. doi: 10.1093/nargab/lqac061. eCollection 2022 Sep. PubMed 36062164.
Backbone
  Vector backbone: PB-SRT-Puro
  Vector type: Mammalian Expression
Growth in bacteria
  Bacterial resistance: Ampicillin, 100 μg/mL
  Growth temperature: 37°C
  Growth strain: NEB Stable
  Copy number: High Copy
Gene/Insert
  Gene/Insert name: Barcoded piggyBac Puro SRT
  Species: H. sapiens (human)
  Mutation: Barcode: CGAT
  Cloning method: Gibson Cloning
Terms and licenses: Academic/Nonprofit Terms; Industry Terms: Not Available to Industry
How to cite: PB-SRT-Puro_BC6 was a gift from Rob Mitra (Addgene plasmid # 193148 ; http://n2t.net/addgene:193148 ; RRID:Addgene_193148)
