[The description below was written by a language model from this plasmid's Addgene catalogue record and pLannotate feature annotations shown in this document.]
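Description:
PB-SRT-Puro_BC6 is a mammalian expression plasmid carrying a barcoded piggyBac self-reporting transposon (SRT) with a puromycin marker, built on the PB-SRT-Puro backbone by Gibson cloning for mammalian "calling cards" experiments. It is one member of a barcoded series, distinguished by a short four-base barcode recorded as its only modification. In bacteria it is maintained at high copy through a ColE1/pUC-type origin and selected with ampicillin via the bla gene and its native promoter. Remnants of a pBluescript-style scaffold (M13 origin fragment, lacZα fragment, T7 promoter, partial multiple cloning site) are also annotated.

The payload visible in the feature table is a human EF-1α core promoter with portions of EF-1α intron A driving the puromycin N-acetyltransferase gene, which allows selection of mammalian cells that carry the transposon. No polyadenylation signal is annotated after PuroR. This fits the self-reporting design, in which transcription from an integrated transposon reads out through the terminal repeat into flanking genomic DNA, so that insertion sites can be recovered from RNA. A hammerhead ribozyme is annotated downstream of the cassette. Such an element would be expected to cleave transcripts arising from unintegrated plasmid, though the record does not state its role. The piggyBac terminal repeats and the barcode position are not annotated, and the short 5S rRNA and RSF ori hits are probably incidental matches.

In calling cards, a transcription factor fused to piggyBac transposase (supplied separately) directs SRT insertion near its binding sites. The barcodes allow samples or replicates to be multiplexed, and binding to be measured alongside transcriptomes.
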