Features (pLannotate 1.2.2; 14 found; start..end, strand, type, name):
      3..134     -  rep_origin     M13 ori (fragment): M13 bacteriophage origin of replication; arrow indicates direction of (+) strand synthesis
    155..311     -  CDS            lacZα (fragment): LacZα fragment of β-galactosidase; lacZ fragment
    320..338     +  promoter       T7 promoter: promoter for bacteriophage T7 RNA polymerase
    609..627     -  misc_feature   MCS (fragment): pBluescript multiple cloning site
    697..908     +  promoter       EF-1α core promoter: core promoter for human elongation factor EF-1α
    909..1022    +  intron         EF-1α intron A (fragment): intron upstream of the start codon of human EF-1α
   1648..1851    +  intron         EF-1α intron A: truncated intron upstream of the start codon of human EF-1α
   1874..2473    +  CDS            PuroR: puromycin N-acetyltransferase; pac from Streptomyces alboniger; confers resistance to puromycin
   2916..2968    +  ncRNA          Hammerhead 1: Accession: RF00163 - Hammerhead ribozyme (type I)
   3009..3127    +  ncRNA          5S rRNA: Accession: RF00001 - 5S ribosomal RNA
   3167..3207    -  rep_origin     RSF ori (fragment): Plasmids containing the RSF 1030 origin of replication can be propagated in E. coli cells that contain additional plasmids with compatible origins.
   3285..3873    -  rep_origin     ori: high-copy-number ColE1/pMB1/pBR322/pUC origin of replication
   4044..4904    -  CDS            AmpR: β-lactamase; bla; confers resistance to ampicillin, carbenicillin, and related antibiotics
   4905..5009    -  promoter       AmpR promoter: bla
>Addgene plasmid #193148 | PB-SRT-Puro_BC6 | addgene full sequence | sequence record 378593 | Addgene NGS Result
CTAAATTGTAAGCGTTAATATTTTGTTAAAATTCGCGTTAAATTTTTGTTAAATCAGCTCATTTTTTAAC
CAATAGGCCGAAATCGGCAAAATCCCTTATAAATCAAAAGAATAGACCGAGATAGGGTTGAGTGGCCGCT
ACAGGGCGCTCCCATTCGCCATTCAGGCTGCGCAACTGTTGGGAAGGGCGTTTCGGTGCGGGCCTCTTCG
CTATTACGCCAGCTGGCGAAAGGGGGATGTGCTGCAAGGCGATTAAGTTGGGTAACGCCAGGGTTTTCCC
AGTCACGACGTTGTAAAACGACGGCCAGTGAGCGCGACGTAATACGACTCACTATAGGGCGAATTGGCGG
AAGGCCGTCAAGGCCGCATTTAACCCTAGAAAGATAATCATATTGTGACGTACGTTAAAGATAATCATGT
GTAAAATTGACGCATGTGTTTTATCGGTCTGTATATCGAGGTTTATTTATTAATTTGAATAGATATTAAG
TTTTATTATATTTACACTTACATACTAATAATAAATTCAACAAACAATTTATTTATGTTTATTTATTTAT
TAAAAAAAACAAAAACTCAAAATTTCTTCTATAAAGTAACAAAACTTTTATCGAATTCCTGCAGCCCAGC
TTGATCTTAGGTCCCTCGACGAATTCTCTAGAGAAGAGCATGCGTGAGGCTCCGGTGCCCGTCAGTGGGC
AGAGCGCACATCGCCCACAGTCCCCGAGAAGTTGGGGGGAGGGGTCGGCAATTGAACCGGTGCCTAGAGA
AGGTGGCGCGGGGTAAACTGGGAAAGTGATGTCGTGTACTGGCTCCGCCTTTTTCCCGAGGGTGGGGGAG
AACCGTATATAAGTGCAGTAGTCGCCGTGAACGTTCTTTTTCGCAACGGGTTTGCCGCCAGAACACAGGT
AAGTGCCGTGTGTGGTTCCCGCGGGCCTGGCCTCTTTACGGGTTATGGCCCTTGCGTGCCTTGAATTACT
TCCACGCCCCTGGCTGCAGTACGTGATTCTTGATCCCGAGCTTCGGGTTGGAAGTGGGTGGGAGAGTTCG
AGGCCTTGCGCTTAAGGAGCCCCTTCGCCTCGTGCTTGAGTTGAGGCCTGGCTTGGGCGCTGGGGCCGCC
GCGTGCGAATCTGGTGGCACCTTCGCGCCTGTCTCGCTGCTTTCGATAAGTCTCTAGCCATTTAAAATTT
TTGATGACCTGCTGCGACGCTTTTTTTCTGGCAAGATAGTCTTGTAAATGCGGGCCAAGATCTGCACACT
GGTATTTCGGTTTTTGGGGCCGCGGGCGGCGACGGGGCCCGTGCGTCCCAGCGCACATGTTCGGCGAGGC
GGGGCCTGCGAGCGCGGCCACCGAGAATCGGACGGGGGTAGTCTCAAGCTGGCCGGCCTGCTCTGGTGCC
TGGCCTCGCGCCGCCGTGTATCGCCCCGCCCTGGGCGGCAAGGCTGGCCCGGTCGGCACCAGTTGCGTGA
GCGGAAAGATGGCCGCTTCCCGGCCCTGCTGCAGGGAGCTCAAAATGGAGGACGCGGCGCTCGGGAGAGC
GGGCGGGTGAGTCACCCACACAAAGGAAAAGGGCCTTTCCGTCCTCAGCCGTCGCTTCATGTGACTCCAC
GGAGTACCGGGCGCCGTCCAGGCACCTCGATTAGTTCTCGAGCTTTTGGAGTACGTCGTCTTTAGGTTGG
GGGGAGGGGTTTTATGCGATGGAGTTTCCCCACACTGAGTGGGTGGAGACTGAAGTTAGGCCAGCTTGGC
ACTTGATGTAATTCTCCTTGGAATTTGCCCTTTTTGAGTTTGGATCTTGGTTCATTCTCAAGCCTCAGAC
AGTGGTTCAAAGTTTTTTTCTTCCATTTCAGGTGTCGTGAAAACTACGCCACCATGACCGAGTACAAGCC
CACGGTGCGCCTCGCCACCCGCGACGACGTCCCCAGGGCCGTACGCACCCTCGCCGCCGCGTTCGCCGAC
TACCCCGCCACGCGCCACACCGTCGATCCGGACCGCCACATCGAGCGGGTCACCGAGCTGCAAGAACTCT
TCCTCACGCGCGTCGGGCTCGACATCGGCAAGGTGTGGGTCGCGGACGACGGCGCCGCGGTGGCGGTCTG
GACCACGCCGGAGAGCGTCGAAGCGGGGGCGGTGTTCGCCGAGATCGGCCCGCGCATGGCCGAGTTGAGC
GGTTCCCGGCTGGCCGCGCAGCAACAGATGGAAGGCCTCCTGGCGCCGCACCGGCCCAAGGAGCCCGCGT
GGTTCCTGGCCACCGTCGGCGTCTCGCCCGACCACCAGGGCAAGGGTCTGGGCAGCGCCGTCGTGCTCCC
CGGAGTGGAGGCGGCCGAGCGCGCCGGGGTGCCCGCCTTCCTGGAGACCTCCGCGCCCCGCAACCTCCCC
TTCTACGAGCGGCTCGGCTTCACCGTCACCGCCGACGTCGAGGTGCCCGAAGGACCGCGCACCTGGTGCA
TGACCCGCAAGCCCGGTGCCTGATAACAACTCGAGTACCGGCTTAAGTGATAGATCGGAAGAGCGGTTCA
GCAGGAATGCCGAGACCGGTTTAAACTCAGTGTCCATAGCGACGCCGGCGCGATAAGCTATCTATAACAA
GAAAATATATATATAATAAGTTATCACGTAAGTAGAACATGAAATAACAATATAATTATCGTATGAGTTA
AATCTTAAAAGTCACGTAAAAGATAATCATGCGTCATTTTGACTCACGCGGTCGTTATAGTTCAAAATCA
GTGACACTTACCGCATTGACAAGCACGCCTCACGGGAGCTCCAAGCGGCGACTGAGATGTCCTAAATGCA
CAGCGACGGATTCGCGCTATTTAGAAAGAGAGAGCAATATTTCAAGAATGCATGCGTCAATTTTACGCAG
ACTATCTTTCGATGGTTAAGAGCTCAAGCTTCTGAGATGCAGGTACATCCCACTGATGAGTCCCAAATAG
GACGAAACGCGCTTCGGTGCGTCTGGGATTCCACTGCTATCCACGCGGCCGCACGGCATTACGTTAGACG
TCTAGGCCACACCACCCTGAAGGCGCCTGCTCGCCTCTGATCTGTTGAAGCTAAGCAGGGTCGGTCCTGG
TTAGTACTTGGATGGGACTCCGCCTGGTAATAGCCGGTACCGTAGGCTTGCATGGTCATAGCTGTTTCCT
TGCGTATTGGGCGCTCTCCGCTTCCTCGCTCACTGACTCGCTGCGCTCGGTCGTTCGGGTAAAGCCTGGG
GTGCCTAATGAGCAAAAGGCCAGCAAAAGGCCAGGAACCGTAAAAAGGCCGCGTTGCTGGCGTTTTTCCA
TAGGCTCCGCCCCCCTGACGAGCATCACAAAAATCGACGCTCAAGTCAGAGGTGGCGAAACCCGACAGGA
CTATAAAGATACCAGGCGTTTCCCCCTGGAAGCTCCCTCGTGCGCTCTCCTGTTCCGACCCTGCCGCTTA
CCGGATACCTGTCCGCCTTTCTCCCTTCGGGAAGCGTGGCGCTTTCTCATAGCTCACGCTGTAGGTATCT
CAGTTCGGTGTAGGTCGTTCGCTCCAAGCTGGGCTGTGTGCACGAACCCCCCGTTCAGCCCGACCGCTGC
GCCTTATCCGGTAACTATCGTCTTGAGTCCAACCCGGTAAGACACGACTTATCGCCACTGGCAGCAGCCA
CTGGTAACAGGATTAGCAGAGCGAGGTATGTAGGCGGTGCTACAGAGTTCTTGAAGTGGTGGCCTAACTA
CGGCTACACTAGAAGAACAGTATTTGGTATCTGCGCTCTGCTGAAGCCAGTTACCTTCGGAAAAAGAGTT
GGTAGCTCTTGATCCGGCAAACAAACCACCGCTGGTAGCGGTGGTTTTTTTGTTTGCAAGCAGCAGATTA
CGCGCAGAAAAAAAGGATCTCAAGAAGATCCTTTGATCTTTTCTACGGGGTCTGACGCTCAGTGGAACGA
AAACTCACGTTAAGGGATTTTGGTCATGAGATTATCAAAAAGGATCTTCACCTAGATCCTTTTAAATTAA
AAATGAAGTTTTAAATCAATCTAAAGTATATATGAGTAAACTTGGTCTGACAGTTACCAATGCTTAATCA
GTGAGGCACCTATCTCAGCGATCTGTCTATTTCGTTCATCCATAGTTGCCTGACTCCCCGTCGTGTAGAT
AACTACGATACGGGAGGGCTTACCATCTGGCCCCAGTGCTGCAATGATACCGCGAGAACCACGCTCACCG
GCTCCAGATTTATCAGCAATAAACCAGCCAGCCGGAAGGGCCGAGCGCAGAAGTGGTCCTGCAACTTTAT
CCGCCTCCATCCAGTCTATTAATTGTTGCCGGGAAGCTAGAGTAAGTAGTTCGCCAGTTAATAGTTTGCG
CAACGTTGTTGCCATTGCTACAGGCATCGTGGTGTCACGCTCGTCGTTTGGTATGGCTTCATTCAGCTCC
GGTTCCCAACGATCAAGGCGAGTTACATGATCCCCCATGTTGTGCAAAAAAGCGGTTAGCTCCTTCGGTC
CTCCGATCGTTGTCAGAAGTAAGTTGGCCGCAGTGTTATCACTCATGGTTATGGCAGCACTGCATAATTC
TCTTACTGTCATGCCATCCGTAAGATGCTTTTCTGTGACTGGTGAGTACTCAACCAAGTCATTCTGAGAA
TAGTGTATGCGGCGACCGAGTTGCTCTTGCCCGGCGTCAATACGGGATAATACCGCGCCACATAGCAGAA
CTTTAAAAGTGCTCATCATTGGAAAACGTTCTTCGGGGCGAAAACTCTCAAGGATCTTACCGCTGTTGAG
ATCCAGTTCGATGTAACCCACTCGTGCACCCAACTGATCTTCAGCATCTTTTACTTTCACCAGCGTTTCT
GGGTGAGCAAAAACAGGAAGGCAAAATGCCGCAAAAAAGGGAATAAGGGCGACACGGAAATGTTGAATAC
TCATACTCTTCCTTTTTCAATATTATTGAAGCATTTATCAGGGTTATTGTCTCATGAGCGGATACATATT
TGAATGTATTTAGAAAAATAAACAAATAGGGGTTCCGCGCACATTTCCCCGAAAAGTGCCAC
